>Addgene plasmid #141274 | pDONR207 SARS-CoV-2 M | addgene full sequence | sequence record 288102 | Addgene NGS Result
GCCCAGCTTGGAGCGAACGACCTACACCGAACTGAGATACCTACAGCGTGAGCTATGAGAAAGCGCCACG
CTTCCCGAAGGGAGAAAGGCGGACAGGTATCCGGTAAGCGGCAGGGTCGGAACAGGAGAGCGCACGAGGG
AGCTTCCAGGGGGAAACGCCTGGTATCTTTATAGTCCTGTCGGGTTTCGCCACCTCTGACTTGAGCGTCG
ATTTTTGTGATGCTCGTCAGGGGGGCGGAGCCTATGGAAAAACGCCAGCAACGCGGCCTTTTTACGGTTC
CTGGCCTTTTGCTGGCCTTTTGCTCACATGTTCTTTCCTGCGTTATCCCCTGATTCTGTGGATAACCGTA
TTACCGCTAGCCAGGAAGAGTTTGTAGAAACGCAAAAAGGCCATCCGTCAGGATGGCCTTCTGCTTAGTT
TGATGCCTGGCAGTTTATGGCGGGCGTCCTGCCCGCCACCCTCCGGGCCGTTGCTTCACAACGTTCAAAT
CCGCTCCCGGCGGATTTGTCCTACTCAGGAGAGCGTTCACCGACAAACAACAGATAAAACGAAAGGCCCA
GTCTTCCGACTGAGCCTTTCGTTTTATTTGATGCCTGGCAGTTCCCTACTCTCGCGTTAACGCTAGCATG
GATCTCGGGCCCCAAATAATGATTTTATTTTGACTGATAGTGACCTGTTCGTTGCAACAAATTGATGAGC
AATGCTTTTTTATAATGCCAACTTTGTACAAAAAAGTTGGCATGGCTGACTCTAACGGTACCATCACCGT
GGAGGAACTGAAGAAGCTGCTGGAGCAGTGGAACCTGGTCATCGGCTTCCTGTTCCTGACCTGGATCTGC
CTGCTGCAGTTCGCCTACGCTAACCGCAACAGGTTCCTGTACATCATCAAGCTGATCTTCCTGTGGCTGC
TGTGGCCTGTGACCCTGGCTTGCTTCGTGCTGGCTGCCGTGTACCGCATCAACTGGATCACCGGCGGAAT
CGCCATCGCTATGGCCTGCCTGGTGGGCCTGATGTGGCTGTCTTACTTCATCGCTAGCTTCAGGCTGTTC
GCCAGAACCCGTTCCATGTGGTCTTTCAACCCCGAGACCAACATCCTGCTGAACGTGCCTCTGCACGGAA
CCATCCTGACCAGACCACTGCTGGAGAGCGAACTGGTCATCGGCGCTGTGATCCTGAGAGGACACCTGCG
TATCGCCGGACACCACCTGGGTCGTTGCGACATCAAGGACCTGCCCAAGGAAATCACCGTGGCTACCAGC
CGCACCCTGTCCTACTACAAGCTGGGAGCTTCTCAGAGAGTGGCTGGTGACTCTGGTTTCGCTGCTTACT
CTCGCTACAGGATCGGTAACTACAAGCTGAACACCGACCACAGCTCCTCTAGCGACAACATCGCCCTGCT
GGTGCAGTAATACCCAACTTTCTTGTACAAAGTTGGCATTATAAGAAAGCATTGCTTATCAATTTGTTGC
AACGAACAGGTCACTATCAGTCAAAATAAAATCATTATTTGCCATCCAGCTGCAGCTCTGGCCCGTGTCT
CAAAATCTCTGATGTTACATTGCACAAGATAAAAATATATCATCATGAACAATAAAACTGTCTGCTTACA
TAAACAGTAATACAAGGGGTGTTATGAGCCATATTCAACGGGAAACGTCGAGGCCGCGATTAAATTCCAA
CATGGATGCTGATTTATATGGGTATAAATGGGCTCGCGATAATGTCGGGCAATCAGGTGCGACAATCTAT
CGCTTGTATGGGAAGCCCGATGCGCCAGAGTTGTTTCTGAAACATGGCAAAGGTAGCGTTGCCAATGATG
TTACAGATGAGATGGTCAGACTAAACTGGCTGACGGAATTTATGCCTCTTCCGACCATCAAGCATTTTAT
CCGTACTCCTGATGATGCATGGTTACTCACCACTGCGATCCCCGGAAAAACAGCATTCCAGGTATTAGAA
GAATATCCTGATTCAGGTGAAAATATTGTTGATGCGCTGGCAGTGTTCCTGCGCCGGTTGCATTCGATTC
CTGTTTGTAATTGTCCTTTTAACAGCGATCGCGTATTTCGTCTCGCTCAGGCGCAATCACGAATGAATAA
CGGTTTGGTTGATGCGAGTGATTTTGATGACGAGCGTAATGGCTGGCCTGTTGAACAAGTCTGGAAAGAA
ATGCATAAACTTTTGCCATTCTCACCGGATTCAGTCGTCACTCATGGTGATTTCTCACTTGATAACCTTA
TTTTTGACGAGGGGAAATTAGGCCGGGAAGCCGATCTCGGCTTGAACGAATTGTTAGGTGGCGGTACTTG
GGTCGATATCAAAGTGCATCACTTCTTCCCGTATGCCCAACTTTGTATAGAGAGCCACTGCGGGATCGTC
ACCGTAATCTGCTTGCACGTAGATCACATAAGCACCAAGCGCGTTGGCCTCATGCTTGAGGAGATTGATG
AGCGCGGTGGCAATGCCCTGCCTCCGGTGCTCGCCGGAGACTGCGAGATCATAGATATAGATCTCACTAC
GCGGCTGCTCAAACTTGGGCAGAACGTAAGCCGCGAGAGCGCCAACAACCGCTTCTTGGTCGAAGGCAGC
AAGCGCGATGAATGTCTTACTACGGAGCAAGTTCCCGAGGTAATCGGAGTCCGGCTGATGTTGGGAGTAG
GTGGCTACGTCTCCGAACTCACGACCGAAAAGATCAAGAGCAGCCCGCATGGATTTGACTTGGTCAGGGC
CGAGCCTACATGTGCGAATGATGCCCATACTTGAGCCACCTAACTTTGTTTTAGGGCGACTGCCCTGCTG
CGTAACATCGTTGCTGCTGCGTAACATCGTTGCTGCTCCATAACATCAAACATCGACCCACGGCGTAACG
CGCTTGCTGCTTGGATGCCCGAGGCATAGACTGTACAAAAAAACAGTCATAACAAGCCATGAAAACCGCC
ACTGCGCCGTTACCACCGCTGCGTTCGGTCAAGGTTCTGGACCAGTTGCGTGAGCGCATACGCTACTTGC
ATTACAGTTTACGAACCGAACAGGCTTATGTCAACTGGGTTCGTGCCTTCATCCGTTTCCACGGTGTGCG
TCACCCGGCAACCTTGGGCAGCAGCGAAGTCGAGGCATTTCTGTCCTGGCTGGCGAACGAGCGCAAGGTT
TCGGTCTCCACGCATCGTCAGGCATTGGCGGCCTTGCTGTTCTTCTACGGCAAGGTGCTGTGCACGGATC
TGCCCTGGCTTCAGGAGATCGGAAGACCTCGGCCGTCGCGGCGCTTGCCGGTGGTGCTGACCCCGGATGA
AGTGGTTCGCATCCTCGGTTTTCTGGAAGGCGAGCATCGTTTGTTCGCCCAGGACTCTAGCTATAGTTCT
AGTGGTTGGCTACTAATAGGTTGTATTGATGTTGGACGAGTCGGAATCGCAGACCGATACCAGGATCTTG
CCATCCTATGGAACTGCCTCGGTGAGTTTTCTCCTTCATTACAGAAACGGCTTTTTCAAAAATATGGTAT
TGATAATCCTGATATGAATAAATTGCAGTTTCATTTGATGCTCGATGAGTTTTTCTAATCAGAATTGGTT
AATTGGTTGTAACACTGGCAGAGCATTACGCTGACTTGACGGGACGGCGCAAGCTCATGACCAAAATCCC
TTAACGTGAGTTTTCGTTCCACTGAGCGTCAGACCCCGTAGAAAAGATCAAAGGATCTTCTTGAGATCCT
TTTTTTCTGCGCGTAATCTGCTGCTTGCAAACAAAAAAACCACCGCTACCAGCGGTGGTTTGTTTGCCGG
ATCAAGAGCTACCAACTCTTTTTCCGAAGGTAACTGGCTTCAGCAGAGCGCAGATACCAAATACTGTTCT
TCTAGTGTAGCCGTAGTTAGGCCACCACTTCAAGAACTCTGTAGCACCGCCTACATACCTCGCTCTGCTA
ATCCTGTTACCAGTGGCTGCTGCCAGTGGCGATAAGTCGTGTCTTACCGGGTTGGACTCAAGACGATAGT
TACCGGATAAGGCGCAGCGGTCGGGCTGAACGGGGGGTTCGTGCACACA
Features (pLannotate 1.2.2; 11 found; start..end, strand, type, name):
    385..412     -  terminator     rrnB T2 terminator: transcription terminator T2 from the E. coli rrnB gene
    544..587     +  terminator     rrnB T1 terminator: Escherichia coli rrnB; transcription terminator T1 from the E. coli rrnB gene
    644..739     +  protein_bind   attL3: mutant version of attL; recombination site for the Gateway® LR reaction LR Clonase™
    742..1407    +  CDS            VME1_SARS2: Experimental evidence at protein level: Swiss-Prot protein existence level 1. Component of the viral envelope that plays a central role in virus morphogenesis and assembly via its interactions with other viral proteins (By similarity). Regulates the localization of S protein at cis-Golgi, the place of virus budding (PubMed:33229438). May act by binding cytoplasmic c-terminus of S (PubMed:33229438). From Severe acute respiratory syndrome coronavirus 2 (2019-nCoV) (SARS-CoV-2).
   1412..1511    -  protein_bind   attL2: mutant version of attL; recombination site for the Gateway® LR reaction LR Clonase™
   1634..2260    +  CDS            KanR (fragment): aminoglycoside phosphotransferase; aph(3')-Ia; confers resistance to kanamycin in bacteria or G418 (Geneticin®) in eukaryotes
   2294..2827    -  CDS            GmR: gentamycin acetyltransferase; aacC1; confers resistance to gentamycin
   3016..3044    -  promoter       Pc promoter: intI1 (promoter lies within the coding sequence); class 1 integron promoter
   3022..3369    -  CDS            YPR2_ECOLX (fragment): Protein predicted: Swiss-Prot protein existence level 4. From Escherichia coli.
   3374..3558    +  CDS            KanR (fragment): aminoglycoside phosphotransferase; aph(3')-Ia; confers resistance to kanamycin in bacteria or G418 (Geneticin®) in eukaryotes
   3701..250     +  rep_origin     ori (across the origin): high-copy-number ColE1/pMB1/pBR322/pUC origin of replication
