[The description below was written by a language model from this plasmid's Addgene catalogue record and pLannotate feature annotations shown in this document.]
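Description:
pDONR207 SARS-CoV-2 M is a Gateway-compatible entry clone built on the Invitrogen pDONR207 donor backbone. It carries the coding sequence of the membrane (M) protein of SARS-CoV-2 isolate Wuhan-Hu-1. The insert is listed as 669 bp, was obtained by gene synthesis, and contains many synonymous changes from codon optimisation, so the encoded protein is unchanged while the nucleotide sequence differs from the viral genome. The sequenced plasmid is 4,039 nt. This is smaller than the 5,585 bp listed for the empty donor vector, as expected when the BP reaction replaces the donor's selection cassette with the much shorter insert.

In the annotated sequence, the M open reading frame is flanked by two attL recombination sites. The annotation tool labels them attL3 and attL2; the upstream label may simply reflect how the software matched closely related attL variants. These sites let LR Clonase transfer the ORF into any compatible destination vector. The annotated CDS spans 666 nt against the 669 bp insert, a difference consistent with a stop codon, though the record does not say whether one is present. No promoter for expressing the insert is annotated, consistent with an entry clone that serves as a shuttle rather than an expression plasmid. The rrnB T1 and T2 terminators upstream of the cassette insulate it from read-through transcription.

The plasmid replicates in E. coli from a high-copy ColE1/pUC-type origin. Selection is with gentamicin, through the aacC1 acetyltransferase gene driven by the class 1 integron Pc promoter. The kanamycin-resistance fragments on either side of this cassette are interrupted remnants and are not a listed selection marker. The clone belongs to a collection of SARS-CoV-2 coding regions intended for flexible transfer into expression, tagging or interaction-assay vectors.
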