Addgene plasmid #141274: pDONR207 SARS-CoV-2 M
Purpose: Gateway-compatible Entry vector, with insert of the membrane (M) gene's CDS from SARS-CoV-2 isolate Wuhan-Hu-1
Depositing lab: Fritz Roth. Depositing organization: Sinai Health System. Publication: A Comprehensive, Flexible Collection of SARS-CoV-2 Coding Regions. Kim DK, Knapp JJ, Kuang D, Chawla A, Cassonnet P, Lee H, Sheykhkarimli D, Samavarchi-Tehrani P, Abdouni H, Rayhan A, Li R, Pogoutse O, Coyaud E, van der Werf S, Demeret C, Gingras AC, Taipale M, Raught B, Jacob Y, Roth FP. G3 (Bethesda). 2020 Aug 6. pii: g3.120.401554. doi: 10.1534/g3.120.401554. PubMed 32763951.
Backbone
  Vector backbone: pDONR207
  Backbone manufacturer: Invitrogen
  Backbone size w/o insert (bp): 5585
  Vector type: Gateway-compatible Entry vector
Growth in bacteria
  Bacterial resistance: Gentamicin, 10 μg/mL
  Growth temperature: 37°C
  Growth strain: DH5alpha
  Copy number: Unknown
Gene/Insert
  Gene/Insert name: M (alt name: Gene ID 43740571)
  Species: SARS-CoV-2 isolate Wuhan-Hu-1
  Insert size (bp): 669
  Mutation: Many synonymous changes due to codon optimization
  Entrez Gene: M (a.k.a. GU280_gp05)
  Cloning method: Gateway Cloning
  Sequencing primers: 5′ NA
Resource information
  A portion of this plasmid was derived from a plasmid made by: Synthesized from GenScript
Terms and licenses: Academic/Nonprofit Terms; Industry Terms
How to cite: pDONR207 SARS-CoV-2 M was a gift from Fritz Roth (Addgene plasmid # 141274 ; http://n2t.net/addgene:141274 ; RRID:Addgene_141274)
