>Addgene plasmid #141274 | pDONR207 SARS-CoV-2 M | depositor partial sequence | sequence record 275555 | Insersted CDS with stop codon
ATGGCTGACTCTAACGGTACCATCACCGTGGAGGAACTGAAGAAGCTGCTGGAGCAGTGGAACCTGGTCA
TCGGCTTCCTGTTCCTGACCTGGATCTGCCTGCTGCAGTTCGCCTACGCTAACCGCAACAGGTTCCTGTA
CATCATCAAGCTGATCTTCCTGTGGCTGCTGTGGCCTGTGACCCTGGCTTGCTTCGTGCTGGCTGCCGTG
TACCGCATCAACTGGATCACCGGCGGAATCGCCATCGCTATGGCCTGCCTGGTGGGCCTGATGTGGCTGT
CTTACTTCATCGCTAGCTTCAGGCTGTTCGCCAGAACCCGTTCCATGTGGTCTTTCAACCCCGAGACCAA
CATCCTGCTGAACGTGCCTCTGCACGGAACCATCCTGACCAGACCACTGCTGGAGAGCGAACTGGTCATC
GGCGCTGTGATCCTGAGAGGACACCTGCGTATCGCCGGACACCACCTGGGTCGTTGCGACATCAAGGACC
TGCCCAAGGAAATCACCGTGGCTACCAGCCGCACCCTGTCCTACTACAAGCTGGGAGCTTCTCAGAGAGT
GGCTGGTGACTCTGGTTTCGCTGCTTACTCTCGCTACAGGATCGGTAACTACAAGCTGAACACCGACCAC
AGCTCCTCTAGCGACAACATCGCCCTGCTGGTGCAGTAA
