>Addgene plasmid #141274 | pDONR207 SARS-CoV-2 M | addgene partial sequence | sequence record 276436 | pDONR201F 5'-TCGCGTTAACGCTAGCATGGATCTC-3'
GATTTNATTTTGACTGATAGTGACCTGTTCGTTGCAACAAATTGATGAGCAATGCTTTTTTATAATGCCA
ACTTTGTACAAAAAAGTTGGCATGGCTGACTCTAACGGTACCATCACCGTGGAGGAACTGAAGAAGCTGC
TGGAGCAGTGGAACCTGGTCATCGGCTTCCTGTTCCTGACCTGGATCTGCCTGCTGCAGTTCGCCTACGC
TAACCGCAACAGGTTCCTGTACATCATCAAGCTGATCTTCCTGTGGCTGCTGTGGCCTGTGACCCTGGCT
TGCTTCGTGCTGGCTGCCGTGTACCGCATCAACTGGATCACCGGCGGAATCGCCATCGCTATGGCCTGCC
TGGTGGGCCTGATGTGGCTGTCTTACTTCATCGCTAGCTTCAGGCTGTTCGCCAGAACCCGTTCCATGTG
GTCTTTCAACCCCGAGACCAACATCCTGCTGAACGTGCCTCTGCACGGAACCATCCTGACCAGACCACTG
CTGGAGAGCGAACTGGTCATCGGCGCTGTGATCCTGAGAGGACACCTGCGTATCGCCGGACACCACCTGG
GTCGTTGCGACATCAAGGACCTGCCCAAGGAAATCACCGTGGCTACCAGCCGCACCCTGTCCTACTACAA
GCTGGGAGCTTCTCAGAGAGTGGCTGGTGACTCTGGTTTCGCTGCTTACTCTCGCTACAGGATCGGTAAC
TACAAGCTGAACACCGACCACAGCTCCTCTAGCGACAACATCGCCCTGCTGGTGCAGTAATACCCAACTT
TCTTGTACAAAGTTGGCATTATAAGAAAGCATTGCTTATCAATTTGTTGCAACGAACAGGTCACTATCAG
TCAAAATAAAATCATTATTTGCCATCCAGCTGCAGCTCTGGCCCGTGTCTCAAAATCTCTGATGTTACAT
TGCACAAGATAAAAATATATCATCATGAACAATAAAACTGTCTGCTTACATAAACAGTAATACAAGGGGT
GTTATGAGCCATATTCAACGGGAAACGTCGAGGCCGCGATTAAATTCCAACATGG
