>Addgene plasmid #141274 | pDONR207 SARS-CoV-2 M | addgene partial sequence | sequence record 276437 | pENTR4-R 5'-attttgagacacgggccaga-3'
TCACAACGTTCAAATCCGNTCCCGGCGGATTTGTCCTACTCAGGAGAGCNNTCACNGACAAACAACAGAT
AAAACGAAAGGCCCAGTCTTCCGACTGANCCTTTCGTTTTATTTGATGCCTGGCAGTTCCNTACTCTCGC
GTTAACGCTAGCATGGATCTCGGGCCCCAAATAATGATTTTATTTTGACTGATAGTGACCTGTTCGTTGC
AACAAATTGATGAGCAATGCTTTTTTATAATGCCAACTTTGTACAAAAAAGTTGGCATGGCTGACTCTAA
CGGTACCATCACCGTGGAGGAACTGAAGAAGCTGCTGGAGCAGTGGAACCTGGTCATCGGCTTCCTGTTC
CTGACCTGGATCTGCCTGCTGCAGTTCGCCTACGCTAACCGCAACAGGTTCCTGTACATCATCAAGCTGA
TCTTCCTGTGGCTGCTGTGGCCTGTGACCCTGGCTTGCTTCGTGCTGGCTGCCGTGTACCGCATCAACTG
GATCACCGGCGGAATCGCCATCGCTATGGCCTGCCTGGTGGGCCTGATGTGGCTGTCTTACTTCATCGCT
AGCTTCAGGCTGTTCGCCAGAACCCGTTCCATGTGGTCTTTCAACCCCGAGACCAACATCCTGCTGAACG
TGCCTCTGCACGGAACCATCCTGACCAGACCACTGCTGGAGAGCGAACTGGTCATCGGCGCTGTGATCCT
GAGAGGACACCTGCGTATCGCCGGACACCACCTGGGTCGTTGCGACATCAAGGACCTGCCCAAGGAAATC
ACCGTGGCTACCAGCCGCACCCTGTCCTACTACAAGCTGGGAGCTTCTCAGAGAGTGGCTGGTGACTCTG
GTTTCGCTGCTTACTCTCGCTACAGGATCGGTAACTACAAGCTGAACACCGACCACAGCTCCTCTAGCGA
CAACATCGCCCTGCTGGTGCAGTAATACCCAACTTTCTTGTACAAAGTTGGCATTATAAGAAAGCATTGC
TTATCAATTTGTTGCAACGAACAGGTCACTATCAGTCAAAATAAAATCA
